Addgene plasmid #136305: pAEF5
Purpose: (Empty Backbone) Plasmid encoding the Cas9 gene and a gRNA expression cassette allowing to clone a single or multiple gRNAs for DSBs induction in yeast. Constructed by Aubin Fleiss
Depositing lab: Gilles Fischer. Depositing organization: Sorbonne Université. Publication: A Versatile Protocol to Generate Translocations in Yeast Genomes Using CRISPR/Cas9. Agier N, Fleiss A, Delmas S, Fischer G. Methods Mol Biol. 2021;2196:181-198. doi: 10.1007/978-1-0716-0868-5_14. PubMed 32889721.
Backbone
  Vector backbone: pGangZhao110
  Backbone manufacturer: Bruce Futcher laboratory at Stony Brooks University
  Backbone size (bp): 10864
  Modifications to backbone: leu2 gene on the pGangZhao110 is replaced by hph gene
  Vector type: CRISPR
  Selectable markers: Hygromycin
Growth in bacteria
  Bacterial resistance: Ampicillin, 100 μg/mL
  Growth temperature: 37°C
  Growth strain: DH5alpha
  Copy number: Unknown
Terms and licenses: Academic/Nonprofit Terms; Industry Terms: Not Available to Industry
How to cite: pAEF5 was a gift from Gilles Fischer (Addgene plasmid # 136305 ; http://n2t.net/addgene:136305 ; RRID:Addgene_136305)
