[The description below was written by a language model from this plasmid's Addgene catalogue record and the feature table of its GenBank file.]
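Description:
pAEF5 is a 10,864 bp yeast–E. coli shuttle plasmid for CRISPR/Cas9 genome editing in yeast, supplied as an empty backbone into which one or several guide RNAs can be cloned. It derives from pGangZhao110, with the original leu2 auxotrophic marker replaced by a hygromycin resistance gene. In bacteria it is maintained through a high-copy ColE1/pUC-type origin and selected with ampicillin via the bla gene. In yeast it replicates episomally from the 2µ origin, which contains an FRT site native to the 2µ plasmid. Yeast selection relies on the hphMX6 cassette, in which the hygromycin phosphotransferase coding sequence sits between the Ashbya gossypii TEF promoter and terminator. Because this marker is dominant, the plasmid does not require a strain carrying a particular auxotrophy.

The payload consists of two expression units. Streptococcus pyogenes Cas9, carrying a C-terminal SV40 nuclear localization signal, is transcribed from the constitutive S. cerevisiae TEF1 promoter and terminated by the CYC1 terminator. Immediately downstream, the SNR52 small nucleolar RNA promoter drives the gRNA cassette. A short gap separates this promoter from the S. pyogenes gRNA scaffold and presumably serves as the insertion point for the targeting sequence, although the record does not annotate specific cloning sites. The SUP4 tRNA terminator ends the guide transcript. Residual pBluescript-type elements (lac promoter and operator, T3 and T7 promoters, M13 primer sites) flank the cassettes and are useful mainly for sequencing.

The plasmid is intended to induce one or multiple targeted double-strand breaks in yeast chromosomes, and the associated publication describes its use for engineering chromosomal translocations.
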