LOCUS       Exported 10864 bp ds-DNA circular SYN 12-MAY-2021
DEFINITION  Plasmid encoding the Cas9 gene and a gRNA expression cassette
            allowing to clone a single or multiple gRNAs for DSBs induction in
            yeast. Constructed by Aubin Fleiss.
ACCESSION   .
VERSION     .
KEYWORDS    pAEF5
SOURCE      synthetic DNA construct
  ORGANISM  synthetic DNA construct
REFERENCE   1 (bases 1 to 10864)
  TITLE     Yeast Protocols 4th Edition--A Versatile Protocol to Generate
            Translocations in Yeast Genomes using CRISPR/Cas9
  JOURNAL   Unpublished
REFERENCE   2 (bases 1 to 10864)
  AUTHORS   .
  TITLE     Direct Submission
  JOURNAL   Exported May 12, 2021 from SnapGene Server 1.1.58
            http://www.snapgene.com
FEATURES             Location/Qualifiers
     source          1..10864
                     /organism="synthetic DNA construct"
                     /mol_type="other DNA"
     primer_bind     260..282
                     /label=pGEX 3'
                     /note="pGEX vectors, reverse primer"
     primer_bind     complement(320..338)
                     /label=pBRforEco
                     /note="pBR322 vectors, upsteam of EcoRI site, forward
                     primer"
     rep_origin      379..1721
                     /label=2u ori
                     /note="yeast 2u plasmid origin of replication"
     protein_bind    711..758
                     /label=FRT
                     /bound_moiety="FLP recombinase from the Saccharomyces
                     cerevisiae 2u plasmid"
                     /note="FLP-mediated recombination occurs in the 8-bp core
                     sequence TCTAGAAA (Turan and Bode, 2011)."
     promoter        1748..1852
                     /gene="bla"
                     /label=AmpR promoter
     CDS             1853..2713
                     /codon_start=1
                     /gene="bla"
                     /product="beta-lactamase"
                     /label=AmpR
                     /note="confers resistance to ampicillin, carbenicillin, and
                     related antibiotics"
                     /translation="MSIQHFRVALIPFFAAFCLPVFAHPETLVKVKDAEDQLGARVGYI
                     ELDLNSGKILESFRPEERFPMMSTFKVLLCGAVLSRIDAGQEQLGRRIHYSQNDLVEYS
                     PVTEKHLTDGMTVRELCSAAITMSDNTAANLLLTTIGGPKELTAFLHNMGDHVTRLDRW
                     EPELNEAIPNDERDTTMPVAMATTLRKLLTGELLTLASRQQLIDWMEADKVAGPLLRSA
                     LPAGWFIADKSGAGERGSRGIIAALGPDGKPSRIVVIYTTGSQATMDERNRQIAEIGAS
                     LIKHW"
     primer_bind     complement(2071..2090)
                     /label=Amp-R
                     /note="Ampicillin resistance gene, reverse primer"
     rep_origin      2884..3472
                     /direction=RIGHT
                     /label=ori
                     /note="high-copy-number ColE1/pMB1/pBR322/pUC origin of
                     replication"
     primer_bind     3373..3392
                     /label=pBR322ori-F
                     /note="pBR322 origin, forward primer"
     primer_bind     3626..3643
                     /label=L4440
                     /note="L4440 vector, forward primer"
     protein_bind    3760..3781
                     /label=CAP binding site
                     /bound_moiety="E. coli catabolite activator protein"
                     /note="CAP binding activates transcription in the presence
                     of cAMP."
     promoter        3796..3826
                     /label=lac promoter
                     /note="promoter for the E. coli lac operon"
     protein_bind    3834..3850
                     /label=lac operator
                     /bound_moiety="lac repressor encoded by lacI"
                     /note="The lac repressor binds to the lac operator to
                     inhibit transcription in E. coli. This inhibition can be
                     relieved by adding lactose or
                     isopropyl-beta-D-thiogalactopyranoside (IPTG)."
     primer_bind     3839..3861
                     /label=M13/pUC Reverse
                     /note="In lacZ gene"
     primer_bind     3858..3874
                     /label=M13 rev
                     /note="common sequencing primer, one of multiple similar
                     variants"
     primer_bind     3858..3874
                     /label=M13 Reverse
                     /note="In lacZ gene. Also called M13-rev"
     primer_bind     3893..3913
                     /label=T3
                     /note="T3 promoter, forward primer"
     promoter        3895..3913
                     /label=T3 promoter
                     /note="promoter for bacteriophage T3 RNA polymerase"
     promoter        3931..4329
                     /gene="S. cerevisiae TEF1"
                     /label=TEF1 promoter
                     /note="promoter for EF-1-alpha"
     primer_bind     4333..4349
                     /label=SK primer
                     /note="common sequencing primer, one of multiple similar
                     variants"
     primer_bind     4333..4349
                     /label=pBluescriptSK
                     /note="For pBluescript vector"
     CDS             4361..8464
                     /codon_start=1
                     /product="Cas9 (Csn1) endonuclease from the Streptococcus
                     pyogenes Type II CRISPR/Cas system"
                     /label=Cas9
                     /note="generates RNA-guided double strand breaks in DNA"
                     /translation="MDKKYSIGLDIGTNSVGWAVITDEYKVPSKKFKVLGNTDRHSIKK
                     NLIGALLFDSGETAEATRLKRTARRRYTRRKNRICYLQEIFSNEMAKVDDSFFHRLEES
                     FLVEEDKKHERHPIFGNIVDEVAYHEKYPTIYHLRKKLVDSTDKADLRLIYLALAHMIK
                     FRGHFLIEGDLNPDNSDVDKLFIQLVQTYNQLFEENPINASGVDAKAILSARLSKSRRL
                     ENLIAQLPGEKKNGLFGNLIALSLGLTPNFKSNFDLAEDAKLQLSKDTYDDDLDNLLAQ
                     IGDQYADLFLAAKNLSDAILLSDILRVNTEITKAPLSASMIKRYDEHHQDLTLLKALVR
                     QQLPEKYKEIFFDQSKNGYAGYIDGGASQEEFYKFIKPILEKMDGTEELLVKLNREDLL
                     RKQRTFDNGSIPHQIHLGELHAILRRQEDFYPFLKDNREKIEKILTFRIPYYVGPLARG
                     NSRFAWMTRKSEETITPWNFEEVVDKGASAQSFIERMTNFDKNLPNEKVLPKHSLLYEY
                     FTVYNELTKVKYVTEGMRKPAFLSGEQKKAIVDLLFKTNRKVTVKQLKEDYFKKIECFD
                     SVEISGVEDRFNASLGTYHDLLKIIKDKDFLDNEENEDILEDIVLTLTLFEDREMIEER
                     LKTYAHLFDDKVMKQLKRRRYTGWGRLSRKLINGIRDKQSGKTILDFLKSDGFANRNFM
                     QLIHDDSLTFKEDIQKAQVSGQGDSLHEHIANLAGSPAIKKGILQTVKVVDELVKVMGR
                     HKPENIVIEMARENQTTQKGQKNSRERMKRIEEGIKELGSQILKEHPVENTQLQNEKLY
                     LYYLQNGRDMYVDQELDINRLSDYDVDHIVPQSFLKDDSIDNKVLTRSDKNRGKSDNVP
                     SEEVVKKMKNYWRQLLNAKLITQRKFDNLTKAERGGLSELDKAGFIKRQLVETRQITKH
                     VAQILDSRMNTKYDENDKLIREVKVITLKSKLVSDFRKDFQFYKVREINNYHHAHDAYL
                     NAVVGTALIKKYPKLESEFVYGDYKVYDVRKMIAKSEQEIGKATAKYFFYSNIMNFFKT
                     EITLANGEIRKRPLIETNGETGEIVWDKGRDFATVRKVLSMPQVNIVKKTEVQTGGFSK
                     ESILPKRNSDKLIARKKDWDPKKYGGFDSPTVAYSVLVVAKVEKGKSKKLKSVKELLGI
                     TIMERSSFEKNPIDFLEAKGYKEVKKDLIIKLPKYSLFELENGRKRMLASAGELQKGNE
                     LALPSKYVNFLYLASHYEKLKGSPEDNEQKQLFVEQHKHYLDEIIEQISEFSKRVILAD
                     ANLDKVLSAYNKHRDKPIREQAENIIHLFTLTNLGAPAAFKYFDTTIDRKRYTSTKEVL
                     DATLIHQSITGLYETRIDLSQLGGD"
     CDS             8477..8497
                     /codon_start=1
                     /product="nuclear localization signal of SV40 (simian virus
                     40) large T antigen"
                     /label=SV40 NLS
                     /translation="PKKKRKV"
     terminator      8513..8760
                     /gene="S. cerevisiae CYC1"
                     /label=CYC1 terminator
                     /note="transcription terminator for CYC1"
     primer_bind     complement(8529..8547)
                     /label=CYC1
                     /note="CYC1 transcription termination signal, reverse
                     primer"
     promoter        8782..9050
                     /label=SNR52 promoter
                     /note="promoter for the S. cerevisiae small nucleolar RNA
                     gene SNR52"
     misc_RNA        9071..9145
                     /label=gRNA scaffold
                     /note="guide RNA scaffold for the Streptococcus pyogenes
                     CRISPR/Cas9 system"
     terminator      9150..9169
                     /label=SUP4 terminator
                     /note="transcription terminator for the S. cerevisiae SUP4
                     tRNA gene"
     primer_bind     complement(9191..9210)
                     /label=T7
                     /note="T7 promoter, forward primer"
     promoter        complement(9192..9210)
                     /label=T7 promoter
                     /note="promoter for bacteriophage T7 RNA polymerase"
     primer_bind     complement(9220..9237)
                     /label=M13 Forward
                     /note="In lacZ gene. Also called M13-F20 or M13 (-21)
                     Forward"
     primer_bind     complement(9220..9236)
                     /label=M13 fwd
                     /note="common sequencing primer, one of multiple similar
                     variants"
     primer_bind     complement(9229..9251)
                     /label=M13/pUC Forward
                     /note="In lacZ gene"
     gene            9341..52
                     /label=hphMX6
                     /note="yeast selectable marker conferring hygromycin
                     resistance"
     promoter        9341..9684
                     /label=TEF promoter
                     /note="Ashbya gossypii TEF promoter"
     CDS             9685..10713
                     /codon_start=1
                     /gene="aph(4)-Ia"
                     /product="aminoglycoside phosphotransferase from E. coli"
                     /label=HygR
                     /note="confers resistance to hygromycin"
                     /translation="MGKKPELTATSVEKFLIEKFDSVSDLMQLSEGEESRAFSFDVGGR
                     GYVLRVNSCADGFYKDRYVYRHFASAALPIPEVLDIGEFSESLTYCISRRAQGVTLQDL
                     PETELPAVLQPVAEAMDAIAAADLSQTSGFGPFGPQGIGQYTTWRDFICAIADPHVYHW
                     QTVMDDTVSASVAQALDELMLWAEDCPEVRHLVHADFGSNNVLTDNGRITAVIDWSEAM
                     FGDSQYEVANIFFWRPWLACMEQQTRYFERRHPELAGSPRLRAYMLRIGLDQLYQSLVD
                     GNFDDAAWAQGRCDAIVRSGAGTVGRTQIARRSAAVWTDGCVEVLADSGNRRPSTRPRA
                     KE"
     terminator      10719..52
                     /label=TEF terminator
                     /note="Ashbya gossypii TEF terminator"
ORIGIN
        1 gcagaaagta atatcatgcg tcaatcgtat gtgaatgctg gtcgctatac tgctgtcgat
       61 tcgatactaa cgccgccatc cagtgtcgaa aacgagctcg aattcatcga tgatatcaga
      121 tccactagtg gcctatgcgg cccaatctgc tctgatgccg catagttaag ccagccccga
      181 cacccgccaa cacccgctga cgcgccctga cgggcttgtc tgctcccggc atccgcttac
      241 agacaagctg tgaccgtctc cgggagctgc atgtgtcaga ggttttcacc gtcatcaccg
      301 aaacgcgcga gacgaaaggg cctcgtgata cgcctatttt tataggttaa tgtcatgata
      361 ataatggttt cttagtatga tccaatatca aaggaaatga tagcattgaa ggatgagact
      421 aatccaattg aggagtggca gcatatagaa cagctaaagg gtagtgctga aggaagcata
      481 cgataccccg catggaatgg gataatatca caggaggtac tagactacct ttcatcctac
      541 ataaatagac gcatataagt acgcatttaa gcataaacac gcactatgcc gttcttctca
      601 tgtatatata tatacaggca acacgcagat ataggtgcga cgtgaacagt gagctgtatg
      661 tgcgcagctc gcgttgcatt ttcggaagcg ctcgttttcg gaaacgcttt gaagttccta
      721 ttccgaagtt cctattctct agaaagtata ggaacttcag agcgcttttg aaaaccaaaa
      781 gcgctctgaa gacgcacttt caaaaaacca aaaacgcacc ggactgtaac gagctactaa
      841 aatattgcga ataccgcttc cacaaacatt gctcaaaagt atctctttgc tatatatctc
      901 tgtgctatat ccctatataa cctacccatc cacctttcgc tccttgaact tgcatctaaa
      961 ctcgacctct acatttttta tgtttatctc tagtattact ctttagacaa aaaaattgta
     1021 gtaagaacta ttcatagagt gaatcgaaaa caatacgaaa atgtaaacat ttcctatacg
     1081 tagtatatag agacaaaata gaagaaaccg ttcataattt tctgaccaat gaagaatcat
     1141 caacgctatc actttctgtt cacaaagtat gcgcaatcca catcggtata gaatataatc
     1201 ggggatgcct ttatcttgaa aaaatgcacc cgcagcttcg ctagtaatca gtaaacgcgg
     1261 gaagtggagt caggcttttt ttatggaaga gaaaatagac accaaagtag ccttcttcta
     1321 accttaacgg acctacagtg caaaaagtta tcaagagact gcattataga gcgcacaaag
     1381 gagaaaaaaa gtaatctaag atgctttgtt agaaaaatag cgctctcggg atgcattttt
     1441 gtagaacaaa aaagaagtat agattctttg ttggtaaaat agcgctctcg cgttgcattt
     1501 ctgttctgta aaaatgcagc tcagattctt tgtttgaaaa attagcgctc tcgcgttgca
     1561 tttttgtttt acaaaaatga agcacagatt cttcgttggt aaaatagcgc tttcgcgttg
     1621 catttctgtt ctgtaaaaat gcagctcaga ttctttgttt gaaaaattag cgctctcgcg
     1681 ttgcattttt gttctacaaa atgaagcaca gatgcttcgt tcaggtggca cttttcgggg
     1741 aaatgtgcgc ggaaccccta tttgtttatt tttctaaata cattcaaata tgtatccgct
     1801 catgagacaa taaccctgat aaatgcttca ataatattga aaaaggaaga gtatgagtat
     1861 tcaacatttc cgtgtcgccc ttattccctt ttttgcggca ttttgccttc ctgtttttgc
     1921 tcacccagaa acgctggtga aagtaaaaga tgctgaagat cagttgggtg cacgagtggg
     1981 ttacatcgaa ctggatctca acagcggtaa gatccttgag agttttcgcc ccgaagaacg
     2041 ttttccaatg atgagcactt ttaaagttct gctatgtggc gcggtattat cccgtattga
     2101 cgccgggcaa gagcaactcg gtcgccgcat acactattct cagaatgact tggttgagta
     2161 ctcaccagtc acagaaaagc atcttacgga tggcatgaca gtaagagaat tatgcagtgc
     2221 tgccataacc atgagtgata acactgcggc caacttactt ctgacaacga tcggaggacc
     2281 gaaggagcta accgcttttt tgcacaacat gggggatcat gtaactcgcc ttgatcgttg
     2341 ggaaccggag ctgaatgaag ccataccaaa cgacgagcgt gacaccacga tgcctgtagc
     2401 aatggcaaca acgttgcgca aactattaac tggcgaacta cttactctag cttcccggca
     2461 acaattaata gactggatgg aggcggataa agttgcagga ccacttctgc gctcggccct
     2521 tccggctggc tggtttattg ctgataaatc tggagccggt gagcgtgggt ctcgcggtat
     2581 cattgcagca ctggggccag atggtaagcc ctcccgtatc gtagttatct acacgacggg
     2641 gagtcaggca actatggatg aacgaaatag acagatcgct gagataggtg cctcactgat
     2701 taagcattgg taactgtcag accaagttta ctcatatata ctttagattg atttaaaact
     2761 tcatttttaa tttaaaagga tctaggtgaa gatccttttt gataatctca tgaccaaaat
     2821 cccttaacgt gagttttcgt tccactgagc gtcagacccc gtagaaaaga tcaaaggatc
     2881 ttcttgagat cctttttttc tgcgcgtaat ctgctgcttg caaacaaaaa aaccaccgct
     2941 accagcggtg gtttgtttgc cggatcaaga gctaccaact ctttttccga aggtaactgg
     3001 cttcagcaga gcgcagatac caaatactgt tcttctagtg tagccgtagt taggccacca
     3061 cttcaagaac tctgtagcac cgcctacata cctcgctctg ctaatcctgt taccagtggc
     3121 tgctgccagt ggcgataagt cgtgtcttac cgggttggac tcaagacgat agttaccgga
     3181 taaggcgcag cggtcgggct gaacgggggg ttcgtgcaca cagcccagct tggagcgaac
     3241 gacctacacc gaactgagat acctacagcg tgagctatga gaaagcgcca cgcttcccga
     3301 agggagaaag gcggacaggt atccggtaag cggcagggtc ggaacaggag agcgcacgag
     3361 ggagcttcca gggggaaacg cctggtatct ttatagtcct gtcgggtttc gccacctctg
     3421 acttgagcgt cgatttttgt gatgctcgtc aggggggcgg agcctatgga aaaacgccag
     3481 caacgcggcc tttttacggt tcctggcctt ttgctggcct tttgctcaca tgttctttcc
     3541 tgcgttatcc cctgattctg tggataaccg tattaccgcc tttgagtgag ctgataccgc
     3601 tcgccgcagc cgaacgaccg agcgcagcga gtcagtgagc gaggaagcgg agagacgccc
     3661 aatacgcaaa ccgcctctcc ccgcgcgttg gccgattcat taatgcagct ggcacgacag
     3721 gtttcccgac tggaaagcgg gcagtgagcg caacgcaatt aatgtgagtt agctcactca
     3781 ttaggcaccc caggctttac actttatgct tccggctcgt atgttgtgtg gaattgtgag
     3841 cggataacaa tttcacacag gaaacagcta tgaccatgat tacgccaagc gcgcaattaa
     3901 ccctcactaa agggaacaaa agctggagct catagcttca aaatgtttct actccttttt
     3961 tactcttcca gattttctcg gactccgcgc atcgccgtac cacttcaaaa cacccaagca
     4021 cagcatacta aatttcccct ctttcttcct ctagggtgtc gttaattacc cgtactaaag
     4081 gtttggaaaa gaaaaaagag accgcctcgt ttctttttct tcgtcgaaaa aggcaataaa
     4141 aatttttatc acgtttcttt ttcttgaaaa tttttttttt gatttttttc tctttcgatg
     4201 acctcccatt gatatttaag ttaataaacg gtcttcaatt tctcaagttt cagtttcatt
     4261 tttcttgttc tattacaact ttttttactt cttgctcatt agaaagaaag catagcaatc
     4321 taatctaagt tttctagaac tagtggatcc cccgggaaaa atggacaaga agtactccat
     4381 tgggctcgat atcggcacaa acagcgtcgg ttgggccgtc attacggacg agtacaaggt
     4441 gccgagcaaa aaattcaaag ttctgggcaa taccgatcgc cacagcataa agaagaacct
     4501 cattggcgcc ctcctgttcg actccgggga gacggccgaa gccacgcggc tcaaaagaac
     4561 agcacggcgc agatataccc gcagaaagaa tcggatctgc tacctgcagg agatctttag
     4621 taatgagatg gctaaggtgg atgactcttt cttccatagg ctggaggagt cctttttggt
     4681 ggaggaggat aaaaagcacg agcgccaccc aatctttggc aatatcgtgg acgaggtggc
     4741 gtaccatgaa aagtacccaa ccatatatca tctgaggaag aagcttgtag acagtactga
     4801 taaggctgac ttgcggttga tctatctcgc gctggcgcat atgatcaaat ttcggggaca
     4861 cttcctcatc gagggggacc tgaacccaga caacagcgat gtcgacaaac tctttatcca
     4921 actggttcag acttacaatc agcttttcga agagaacccg atcaacgcat ccggagttga
     4981 cgccaaagca atcctgagcg ctaggctgtc caaatcccgg cggctcgaaa acctcatcgc
     5041 acagctccct ggggagaaga agaacggcct gtttggtaat cttatcgccc tgtcactcgg
     5101 gctgaccccc aactttaaat ctaacttcga cctggccgaa gatgccaagc ttcaactgag
     5161 caaagacacc tacgatgatg atctcgacaa tctgctggcc cagatcggcg accagtacgc
     5221 agaccttttt ttggcggcaa agaacctgtc agacgccatt ctgctgagtg atattctgcg
     5281 agtgaacacg gagatcacca aagctccgct gagcgctagt atgatcaagc gctatgatga
     5341 gcaccaccaa gacttgactt tgctgaaggc ccttgtcaga cagcaactgc ctgagaagta
     5401 caaggaaatt ttcttcgatc agtctaaaaa tggctacgcc ggatacattg acggcggagc
     5461 aagccaggag gaattttaca aatttattaa gcccatcttg gaaaaaatgg acggcaccga
     5521 ggagctgctg gtaaagctta acagagaaga tctgttgcgc aaacagcgca ctttcgacaa
     5581 tggaagcatc ccccaccaga ttcacctggg cgaactgcac gctatcctca ggcggcaaga
     5641 ggatttctac ccctttttga aagataacag ggaaaagatt gagaaaatcc tcacatttcg
     5701 gataccctac tatgtaggcc ccctcgcccg gggaaattcc agattcgcgt ggatgactcg
     5761 caaatcagaa gagaccatca ctccctggaa cttcgaggaa gtcgtggata agggggcctc
     5821 tgcccagtcc ttcatcgaaa ggatgactaa ctttgataaa aatctgccta acgaaaaggt
     5881 gcttcctaaa cactctctgc tgtacgagta cttcacagtt tataacgagc tcaccaaggt
     5941 caaatacgtc acagaaggga tgagaaagcc agcattcctg tctggagagc agaagaaagc
     6001 tatcgtggac ctcctcttca agacgaaccg gaaagttacc gtgaaacagc tcaaagaaga
     6061 ctatttcaaa aagattgaat gtttcgactc tgttgaaatc agcggagtgg aggatcgctt
     6121 caacgcatcc ctgggaacgt atcacgatct cctgaaaatc attaaagaca aggacttcct
     6181 ggacaatgag gagaacgagg acattcttga ggacattgtc ctcaccctta cgttgtttga
     6241 agatagggag atgattgaag aacgcttgaa aacttacgct catctcttcg acgacaaagt
     6301 catgaaacag ctcaagaggc gccgatatac aggatggggg cggctgtcaa gaaaactgat
     6361 caatgggatc cgagacaagc agagtggaaa gacaatcctg gattttctta agtccgatgg
     6421 atttgccaac cggaacttca tgcagttgat ccatgatgac tctctcacct ttaaggagga
     6481 catccagaaa gcacaagttt ctggccaggg ggacagtctt cacgagcaca tcgctaatct
     6541 tgcaggtagc ccagctatca aaaagggaat actgcagacc gttaaggtcg tggatgaact
     6601 cgtcaaagta atgggaaggc ataagcccga gaatatcgtt atcgagatgg cccgagagaa
     6661 ccaaactacc cagaagggac agaagaacag tagggaaagg atgaagagga ttgaagaggg
     6721 tataaaagaa ctggggtccc aaatccttaa ggaacaccca gttgaaaaca cccagcttca
     6781 gaatgagaag ctctacctgt actacctgca gaacggcagg gacatgtacg tggatcagga
     6841 actggacatc aatcggctct ccgactacga cgtggatcat atcgtgcccc agtcttttct
     6901 caaagatgat tctattgata ataaagtgtt gacaagatcc gataaaaata gagggaagag
     6961 tgataacgtc ccctcagaag aagttgtcaa gaaaatgaaa aattattggc ggcagctgct
     7021 gaacgccaaa ctgatcacac aacggaagtt cgataatctg actaaggctg aacgaggtgg
     7081 cctgtctgag ttggataaag ccggcttcat caaaaggcag cttgttgaga cacgccagat
     7141 caccaagcac gtggcccaaa ttctcgattc acgcatgaac accaagtacg atgaaaatga
     7201 caaactgatt cgagaggtga aagttattac tctgaagtct aagctggtct cagatttcag
     7261 aaaggacttt cagttttata aggtgagaga gatcaacaat taccaccatg cgcatgatgc
     7321 ctacctgaat gcagtggtag gcactgcact tatcaaaaaa tatcccaagc ttgaatctga
     7381 atttgtttac ggagactata aagtgtacga tgttaggaaa atgatcgcaa agtctgagca
     7441 ggaaataggc aaggccaccg ctaagtactt cttttacagc aatattatga attttttcaa
     7501 gaccgagatt acactggcca atggagagat tcggaagcga ccacttatcg aaacaaacgg
     7561 agaaacagga gaaatcgtgt gggacaaggg tagggatttc gcgacagtcc ggaaggtcct
     7621 gtccatgccg caggtgaaca tcgttaaaaa gaccgaagta cagaccggag gcttctccaa
     7681 ggaaagtatc ctcccgaaaa ggaacagcga caagctgatc gcacgcaaaa aagattggga
     7741 ccccaagaaa tacggcggat tcgattctcc tacagtcgct tacagtgtac tggttgtggc
     7801 caaagtggag aaagggaagt ctaaaaaact caaaagcgtc aaggaactgc tgggcatcac
     7861 aatcatggag cgatcaagct tcgaaaaaaa ccccatcgac tttctcgagg cgaaaggata
     7921 taaagaggtc aaaaaagacc tcatcattaa gcttcccaag tactctctct ttgagcttga
     7981 aaacggccgg aaacgaatgc tcgctagtgc gggcgagctg cagaaaggta acgagctggc
     8041 actgccctct aaatacgtta atttcttgta tctggccagc cactatgaaa agctcaaagg
     8101 gtctcccgaa gataatgagc agaagcagct gttcgtggaa caacacaaac actaccttga
     8161 tgagatcatc gagcaaataa gcgaattctc caaaagagtg atcctcgccg acgctaacct
     8221 cgataaggtg ctttctgctt acaataagca cagggataag cccatcaggg agcaggcaga
     8281 aaacattatc cacttgttta ctctgaccaa cttgggcgcg cctgcagcct tcaagtactt
     8341 cgacaccacc atagacagaa agcggtacac ctctacaaag gaggtcctgg acgccacact
     8401 gattcatcag tcaattacgg ggctctatga aacaagaatc gacctctctc agctcggtgg
     8461 agacagcagg gctgacccca agaagaagag gaaggtgtga tctcttctcg agtcatgtaa
     8521 ttagttatgt cacgcttaca ttcacgccct ccccccacat ccgctctaac cgaaaaggaa
     8581 ggagttagac aacctgaagt ctaggtccct atttattttt ttatagttat gttagtatta
     8641 agaacgttat ttatatttca aatttttctt ttttttctgt acagacgcgt gtacgcatgt
     8701 aacattatac tgaaaacctt gcttgagaag gttttgggac gctcgaaggc tttaatttgc
     8761 ggccggtacc gcgggcccgc ttctttgaaa agataatgta tgattatgct ttcactcata
     8821 tttatacaga aacttgatgt tttctttcga gtatatacaa ggtgattaca tgtacgtttg
     8881 aagtacaact ctagattttg tagtgccctc ttgggctagc ggtaaaggtg cgcatttttt
     8941 cacaccctac aatgttctgt tcaaaagatt ttggtcaaac gctgtagaag tgaaagttgg
     9001 tgcgcatgtt tcggcgttcg aaacttctcc gcagtgaaag ataaatgatc agaagagcca
     9061 tggctcttca gttttagagc tagaaatagc aagttaaaat aaggctagtc cgttatcaac
     9121 ttgaaaaagt ggcaccgagt cggtggtgct ttttttgttt tttatgtctg cggccgcggt
     9181 acccaattcg ccctatagtg agtcgtatta cgcgcgctca ctggccgtcg ttttacaacg
     9241 tcgtgactgg gaaaaccctg gcgttaccca acttaatcgc cttgcagcac atcccagatc
     9301 tgtttagctt gcctcgtccc cgccgggtca cccggccagc gacatggagg cccagaatac
     9361 cctccttgac agtcttgacg tgcgcagctc aggggcatga tgtgactgtc gcccgtacat
     9421 ttagcccata catccccatg tataatcatt tgcatccata cattttgatg gccgcacggc
     9481 gcgaagcaaa aattacggct cctcgctgcg gacctgcgag cagggaaacg ctcccctcac
     9541 agacgcgttg aattgtcccc acgccgcgcc cctgtagaga aatataaaag gttaggattt
     9601 gccactgagg ttcttctttc atatacttcc ttttaaaatc ttgctaggat acagttctca
     9661 catcacatcc gaacataaac aaccatgggt aaaaagcctg aactcaccgc gacgtctgtc
     9721 gagaagtttc tgatcgaaaa gttcgacagc gtctccgacc tgatgcagct ctcggagggc
     9781 gaagaatctc gtgctttcag cttcgatgta ggagggcgtg gatatgtcct gcgggtaaat
     9841 agctgcgccg atggtttcta caaagatcgt tatgtttatc ggcactttgc atcggccgcg
     9901 ctcccgattc cggaagtgct tgacattggg gaattcagcg agagcctgac ctattgcatc
     9961 tcccgccgtg cacagggtgt cacgttgcaa gacctgcctg aaaccgaact gcccgctgtt
    10021 ctgcagccgg tcgcggaggc catggatgcg atcgctgcgg ccgatcttag ccagacgagc
    10081 gggttcggcc cattcggacc gcaaggaatc ggtcaataca ctacatggcg tgatttcata
    10141 tgcgcgattg ctgatcccca tgtgtatcac tggcaaactg tgatggacga caccgtcagt
    10201 gcgtccgtcg cgcaggctct cgatgagctg atgctttggg ccgaggactg ccccgaagtc
    10261 cggcacctcg tgcacgcgga tttcggctcc aacaatgtcc tgacggacaa tggccgcata
    10321 acagcggtca ttgactggag cgaggcgatg ttcggggatt cccaatacga ggtcgccaac
    10381 atcttcttct ggaggccgtg gttggcttgt atggagcagc agacgcgcta cttcgagcgg
    10441 aggcatccgg agcttgcagg atcgccgcgg ctccgggcgt atatgctccg cattggtctt
    10501 gaccaactct atcagagctt ggttgacggc aatttcgatg atgcagcttg ggcgcagggt
    10561 cgatgcgacg caatcgtccg atccggagcc gggactgtcg ggcgtacaca aatcgcccgc
    10621 agaagcgcgg ccgtctggac cgatggctgt gtagaagtac tcgccgatag tggaaaccga
    10681 cgccccagca ctcgtccgag ggcaaaggaa taatcagtac tgacaataaa aagattcttg
    10741 ttttcaagaa cttgtcattt gtatagtttt tttatattgt agttgttcta ttttaatcaa
    10801 atgttagcgt gatttatatt ttttttcgcc tcgacatcat ctgcccagat gcgaagttaa
    10861 gtgc
//
